Addgene plasmid #98232: WNK1 (WNK1A-c011)
Purpose: Bacterial expression for structure determination; may not be full ORF
Depositing lab: Nicola Burgess-Brown. Depositing organization: University of Oxford.
Backbone
  Vector backbone: pNIC28-Bsa4
  Backbone manufacturer: Opher Gileadi (Addgene plasmid # 26103)
  Vector type: Bacterial Expression
Growth in bacteria
  Bacterial resistance: Kanamycin, 50 μg/mL
  Growth temperature: 37°C
  Growth strain: DH5alpha
  Copy number: Unknown
Gene/Insert
  Gene/Insert name: WNK1A (alt names: WNK1; WNK lysine deficient protein kinase 1)
  Species: H. sapiens (human)
  Entrez Gene: WNK1 (a.k.a. HSAN2, HSN2, KDP, PPP1R167, PRKWNK1, PSK, p65)
  Promoter: T7
  Tag / fusion protein: His-6-TEV (N terminal on backbone)
  Cloning method: Ligation Independent Cloning
  Sequencing primers: 5′ T7F; 3′ T7R
Terms and licenses: Academic/Nonprofit Terms; Industry Terms: Not Available to Industry
Depositor comments: Use BL21(DE3)-R3-pRARE2 for expression. T7/lac regulated, N-terminal His-tag, TEV, LIC cloning using BsaI cleavage/T4 polymerase, SacB stuffer fragment, pET28 backbone.. 5G3Q: http://www.thesgc.org/structures/5G3Q
How to cite: WNK1 (WNK1A-c011) was a gift from Nicola Burgess-Brown (Addgene plasmid # 98232 ; http://n2t.net/addgene:98232 ; RRID:Addgene_98232)
