[The description below was written by a language model from this plasmid's Addgene catalogue record and pLannotate feature annotations shown in this document.]
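Description:
WNK1 (WNK1A-c011) is a bacterial expression plasmid built on pNIC28-Bsa4, a pET28-derived vector, and made to produce a fragment of human WNK1 (WNK lysine deficient protein kinase 1) for structure determination. The record warns that the insert may not be the full open reading frame. The annotated WNK1-matching segment is only a few hundred nucleotides long, consistent with a domain-sized construct. The annotation software labelled this segment by its similarity to the rat orthologue, whereas the catalogue entry gives the species as human. The insert was introduced by ligation-independent cloning, which in this backbone uses BsaI cleavage and T4 polymerase treatment to replace a SacB stuffer fragment.

Expression is driven by a T7 promoter followed by a lac operator and the phage T7 gene 10 ribosome binding site, with a T7 terminator downstream. The plasmid carries lacI, so transcription stays repressed until IPTG is added in a host that supplies T7 RNA polymerase, and the depositor names a BL21(DE3) derivative with a rare-codon helper plasmid. According to the catalogue fields, the backbone contributes an N-terminal hexahistidine tag followed by a TEV protease site, allowing affinity purification and later tag removal. The feature table does not annotate this N-terminal tag. It does mark a short His-tag fragment downstream of the insert, which is probably residual pET28 sequence, and the record does not show whether it is translated.

The plasmid is propagated through a ColE1/pBR322-type origin with the bom and rop elements, and rop tends to limit copy number. The catalogue lists copy number as unknown. Selection is by kanamycin resistance, and an f1 origin is also present. The tetracycline-resistance fragments are non-functional backbone remnants.
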