Features (pLannotate 1.2.2; 19 found; start..end, strand, type, name):
      1..19      +  promoter       T7 promoter: promoter for bacteriophage T7 RNA polymerase
     20..44      +  protein_bind   lac operator: The lac repressor binds to the lac operator to inhibit transcription in E. coli. This inhibition can be relieved by adding lactose or isopropyl-β-D-thiogalactopyranoside (IPTG). lac repressor encoded by lacI
     59..81      +  RBS            RBS: efficient ribosome binding site from bacteriophage T7 gene 10 (Olins and Rangwala, 1989)
    158..418     +  CDS            Wnk1 (fragment): WNK1_RAT - Also known as Hsn2 From Rattus norvegicus (Rat).
    484..501     +  CDS            9xHis (fragment): 9xHis affinity tag
    511..560     +  CDS            SET1 (fragment): solubility-enhancement tag derived from T7 phage gene 10B
    568..615     +  terminator     T7 terminator: transcription terminator for bacteriophage T7 RNA polymerase
    652..1080    +  rep_origin     f1 ori (sequence partly withheld): f1 bacteriophage origin of replication; arrow indicates direction of (+) strand synthesis
   1133..1190    +  promoter       AmpR promoter (fragment): bla
   1199..2014    -  CDS            KanR: aminoglycoside phosphotransferase; aph(3')-Ia; confers resistance to kanamycin in bacteria or G418 (Geneticin®) in eukaryotes
   2136..2724    +  rep_origin     ori: high-copy-number ColE1/pMB1/pBR322/pUC origin of replication
   2910..3049    -  misc_feature   bom: basis of mobility region from pBR322
   3151..3342    -  CDS            rop: Rop protein, which maintains plasmids at low copy number; rop
   3359..3739    +  CDS            YPB1_ECOLX: Protein predicted: Swiss-Prot protein existence level 4. From Escherichia coli.
   3811..4102    -  CDS            TcR (fragment): tetracycline efflux protein; tet; confers resistance to tetracycline
   4117..4138    -  protein_bind   CAP binding site: CAP binding activates transcription in the presence of cAMP. E. coli catabolite activator protein
   4151..5233    -  CDS            lacI: lac repressor; lacI; The lac repressor binds to the lac operator to inhibit transcription in E. coli. This inhibition can be relieved by adding lactose or isopropyl-β-D-thiogalactopyranoside (IPTG).
   5234..5311    -  promoter       lacI promoter: lacI
   5319..5598    -  CDS            TcR (fragment): tetracycline efflux protein; tet; confers resistance to tetracycline
>Addgene plasmid #98232 | WNK1 (WNK1A-c011) | addgene full sequence | sequence record 193412 | Addgene NGS Result
TAATACGACTCACTATAGGGGAATTGTGAGCGGATAACAATTCCCCTCTAGAAATAATTTTGTTTAACTT
TAAGAAGGAGATATACATATGCACCATCATCATCATCATTCTTCTGGTGTAGATCTGGGTACCGAGAACC
TGTACTTCCAATCCATGACTTCACGCCCAAAATTAAGAATTTTGAATGTTTCAAATAAAGGAGACCGAGT
AGTAGAATGTCAATTAGAGACTCATAATAGGAAAATGGTTACATTCAAATTTGACCTAGATGGTGACAAC
CCCGAGGAGATAGCAACAATTATGGTGAACAATGACTTTATTCTAGCAATAGAGAGAGAGTCGTTTGTGG
ATCAAGTGCGAGAAATTATTGAAAAAGCTGATGAAATGCTCAGTGAGGATGTCAGTGTGGAACCAGAGTG
ACAGTAAAGGTGGATACGGATCCGAATTCGAGCTCCGTCGACAAGCTTGCGGCCGCACTCGAGCACCACC
ACCACCACCACTGAGATCCGGCTGCTAACAAAGCCCGAAAGGAAGCTGAGTTGGCTGCTGCCACCGCTGA
GCAATAACTAGCATAACCCCTTGGGGCCTCTAAACGGGTCTTGAGGGGTTTTTTGCTGAAAGGAGGAACT
ATATCCGGATTGGCGAATGGG
[124 nt withheld, positions 652-775]
C
[91 nt withheld, positions 777-867]
A
[49 nt withheld, positions 869-917]
CCTTTGACGTTGGAGTCCACGTTCTTT
[37 nt withheld, positions 945-981]
ACCCTATCTCGGTCTATTCTTTTGATTTATAAGGGATTTTGCCGATTTCGGCCTATTGGTTAAAAAATGA
GCTGATTTAACAAAAATTTAACGCGAATTTTAACAAAATATTAACGCTTACAATTTAGGTGGCACTTTTC
GGGGAAATGTGCGCGGAACCCCTATTTGTTTATTTTTCTAAATACATTCAAATATGTATCCGCTCATGAA
TTAATTCTTAGAAAAACTCATCGAGCATCAAATGAAACTGCAATTTATTCATATCAGGATTATCAATACC
ATATTTTTGAAAAAGCCGTTTCTGTAATGAAGGAGAAAACTCACCGAGGCAGTTCCATAGGATGGCAAGA
TCCTGGTATCGGTCTGCGATTCCGACTCGTCCAACATCAATACAACCTATTAATTTCCCCTCGTCAAAAA
TAAGGTTATCAAGTGAGAAATCACCATGAGTGACGACTGAATCCGGTGAGAATGGCAAAAGTTTATGCAT
TTCTTTCCAGACTTGTTCAACAGGCCAGCCATTACGCTCGTCATCAAAATCACTCGCATCAACCAAACCG
TTATTCATTCGTGATTGCGCCTGAGCGAGACGAAATACGCGATCGCTGTTAAAAGGACAATTACAAACAG
GAATCGAATGCAACCGGCGCAGGAACACTGCCAGCGCATCAACAATATTTTCACCTGAATCAGGATATTC
TTCTAATACCTGGAATGCTGTTTTCCCGGGGATCGCAGTGGTGAGTAACCATGCATCATCAGGAGTACGG
ATAAAATGCTTGATGGTCGGAAGAGGCATAAATTCCGTCAGCCAGTTTAGTCTGACCATCTCATCTGTAA
CATCATTGGCAACGCTACCTTTGCCATGTTTCAGAAACAACTCTGGCGCATCGGGCTTCCCATACAATCG
ATAGATTGTCGCACCTGATTGCCCGACATTATCGCGAGCCCATTTATACCCATATAAATCAGCATCCATG
TTGGAATTTAATCGCGGCCTAGAGCAAGACGTTTCCCGTTGAATATGGCTCATAACACCCCTTGTATTAC
TGTTTATGTAAGCAGACAGTTTTATTGTTCATGACCAAAATCCCTTAACGTGAGTTTTCGTTCCACTGAG
CGTCAGACCCCGTAGAAAAGATCAAAGGATCTTCTTGAGATCCTTTTTTTCTGCGCGTAATCTGCTGCTT
GCAAACAAAAAAACCACCGCTACCAGCGGTGGTTTGTTTGCCGGATCAAGAGCTACCAACTCTTTTTCCG
AAGGTAACTGGCTTCAGCAGAGCGCAGATACCAAATACTGTCCTTCTAGTGTAGCCGTAGTTAGGCCACC
ACTTCAAGAACTCTGTAGCACCGCCTACATACCTCGCTCTGCTAATCCTGTTACCAGTGGCTGCTGCCAG
TGGCGATAAGTCGTGTCTTACCGGGTTGGACTCAAGACGATAGTTACCGGATAAGGCGCAGCGGTCGGGC
TGAACGGGGGGTTCGTGCACACAGCCCAGCTTGGAGCGAACGACCTACACCGAACTGAGATACCTACAGC
GTGAGCTATGAGAAAGCGCCACGCTTCCCGAAGGGAGAAAGGCGGACAGGTATCCGGTAAGCGGCAGGGT
CGGAACAGGAGAGCGCACGAGGGAGCTTCCAGGGGGAAACGCCTGGTATCTTTATAGTCCTGTCGGGTTT
CGCCACCTCTGACTTGAGCGTCGATTTTTGTGATGCTCGTCAGGGGGGCGGAGCCTATGGAAAAACGCCA
GCAACGCGGCCTTTTTACGGTTCCTGGCCTTTTGCTGGCCTTTTGCTCACATGTTCTTTCCTGCGTTATC
CCCTGATTCTGTGGATAACCGTATTACCGCCTTTGAGTGAGCTGATACCGCTCGCCGCAGCCGAACGACC
GAGCGCAGCGAGTCAGTGAGCGAGGAAGCGGAAGAGCGCCTGATGCGGTATTTTCTCCTTACGCATCTGT
GCGGTATTTCACACCGCAATGGTGCACTCTCAGTACAATCTGCTCTGATGCCGCATAGTTAAGCCAGTAT
ACACTCCGCTATCGCTACGTGACTGGGTCATGGCTGCGCCCCGACACCCGCCAACACCCGCTGACGCGCC
CTGACGGGCTTGTCTGCTCCCGGCATCCGCTTACAGACAAGCTGTGACCGTCTCCGGGAGCTGCATGTGT
CAGAGGTTTTCACCGTCATCACCGAAACGCGCGAGGCAGCTGCGGTAAAGCTCATCAGCGTGGTCGTGAA
GCGATTCACAGATGTCTGCCTGTTCATCCGCGTCCAGCTCGTTGAGTTTCTCCAGAAGCGTTAATGTCTG
GCTTCTGATAAAGCGGGCCATGTTAAGGGCGGTTTTTTCCTGTTTGGTCACTGATGCCTCCGTGTAAGGG
GGATTTCTGTTCATGGGGGTAATGATACCGATGAAACGAGAGAGGATGCTCACGATACGGGTTACTGATG
ATGAACATGCCCGGTTACTGGAACGTTGTGAGGGTAAACAACTGGCGGTATGGATGCGGCGGGACCAGAG
AAAAATCACTCAGGGTCAATGCCAGCGCTTCGTTAATACAGATGTAGGTGTTCCACAGGGTAGCCAGCAG
CATCCTGCGATGCAGATCCGGAACATAATGGTGCAGGGCGCTGACTTCCGCGTTTCCAGACTTTACGAAA
CACGGAAACCGAAGACCATTCATGTTGTTGCTCAGGTCGCAGACGTTTTGCAGCAGCAGTCGCTTCACGT
TCGCTCGCGTATCGGTGATTCATTCTGCTAACCAGTAAGGCAACCCCGCCAGCCTAGCCGGGTCCTCAAC
GACAGGAGCACGATCATGCGCACCCGTGGGGCCGCCATGCCGGCGATAATGGCCTGCTTCTCGCCGAAAC
GTTTGGTGGCGGGACCAGTGACGAAGGCTTGAGCGAGGGCGTGCAAGATTCCGAATACCGCAAGCGACAG
GCCGATCATCGTCGCGCTCCAGCGAAAGCGGTCCTCGCCGAAAATGACCCAGAGCGCTGCCGGCACCTGT
CCTACGAGTTGCATGATAAAGAAGACAGTCATAAGTGCGGCGACGATAGTCATGCCCCGCGCCCACCGGA
AGGAGCTGACTGGGTTGAAGGCTCTCAAGGGCATCGGTCGAGATCCCGGTGCCTAATGAGTGAGCTAACT
TACATTAATTGCGTTGCGCTCACTGCCCGCTTTCCAGTCGGGAAACCTGTCGTGCCAGCTGCATTAATGA
ATCGGCCAACGCGCGGGGAGAGGCGGTTTGCGTATTGGGCGCCAGGGTGGTTTTTCTTTTCACCAGTGAG
ACGGGCAACAGCTGATTGCCCTTCACCGCCTGGCCCTGAGAGAGTTGCAGCAAGCGGTCCACGCTGGTTT
GCCCCAGCAGGCGAAAATCCTGTTTGATGGTGGTTAACGGCGGGATATAACATGAGCTGTCTTCGGTATC
GTCGTATCCCACTACCGAGATATCCGCACCAACGCGCAGCCCGGACTCGGTAATGGCGCGCATTGCGCCC
AGCGCCATCTGATCGTTGGCAACCAGCATCGCAGTGGGAACGATGCCCTCATTCAGCATTTGCATGGTTT
GTTGAAAACCGGACATGGCACTCCAGTCGCCTTCCCGTTCCGCTATCGGCTGAATTTGATTGCGAGTGAG
ATATTTATGCCAGCCAGCCAGACGCAGACGCGCCGAGACAGAACTTAATGGGCCCGCTAACAGCGCGATT
TGCTGGTGACCCAATGCGACCAGATGCTCCACGCCCAGTCGCGTACCGTCTTCATGGGAGAAAATAATAC
TGTTGATGGGTGTCTGGTCAGAGACATCAAGAAATAACGCCGGAACATTAGTGCAGGCAGCTTCCACAGC
AATGGCATCCTGGTCATCCAGCGGATAGTTAATGATCAGCCCACTGACGCGTTGCGCGAGAAGATTGTGC
ACCGCCGCTTTACAGGCTTCGACGCCGCTTCGTTCTACCATCGACACCACCACGCTGGCACCCAGTTGAT
CGGCGCGAGATTTAATCGCCGCGACAATTTGCGACGGCGCGTGCAGGGCCAGACTGGAGGTGGCAACGCC
AATCAGCAACGACTGTTTGCCCGCCAGTTGTTGTGCCACGCGGTTGGGAATGTAATTCAGCTCCGCCATC
GCCGCTTCCACTTTTTCCCGCGTTTTCGCAGAAACGTGGCTGGCCTGGTTCACCACGCGGGAAACGGTCT
GATAAGAGACACCGGCATACTCTGCGACATCGTATAACGTTACTGGTTTCACATTCACCACCCTGAATTG
ACTCTCTTCCGGGCGCTATCATGCCATACCGCGAAAGGTTTTGCGCCATTCGATGGTGTCCGGGATCTCG
ACGCTCTCCCTTATGCGACTCCTGCATTAGGAAGCAGCCCAGTAGTAGGTTGAGGCCGTTGAGCACCGCC
GCCGCAAGGAATGGTGCATGCAAGGAGATGGCGCCCAACAGTCCCCCGGCCACGGGGCCTGCCACCATAC
CCACGCCGAAACAAGCGCTCATGAGCCCGAAGTGGCGAGCCCGATCTTCCCCATCGGTGATGTCGGCGAT
ATAGGCGCCAGCAACCGCACCTGTGGCGCCGGTGATGCCGGCCACGATGCGTCCGGCGTAGAGGATCGAG
ATCTCGATCCCGCGAAAT
