>Addgene plasmid #98232 | WNK1 (WNK1A-c011) | depositor partial sequence | sequence record 180088 | insert
CATATGCACCATCATCATCATCATTCTTCTGGTGTAGATCTGGGTACCGAGAACCTGTACTTCCAATCCA
TGACTTCACGCCCAAAATTAAGAATTTTGAATGTTTCAAATAAAGGAGACCGAGTAGTAGAATGTCAATT
AGAGACTCATAATAGGAAAATGGTTACATTCAAATTTGACCTAGATGGTGACAACCCCGAGGAGATAGCA
ACAATTATGGTGAACAATGACTTTATTCTAGCAATAGAGAGAGAGTCGTTTGTGGATCAAGTGCGAGAAA
TTATTGAAAAAGCTGATGAAATGCTCAGTGAGGATGTCAGTGTGGAACCAGAGTGACAGTAAAGGTGGAT
ACGGATCCGAA
